Addgene plasmid #64122: MBX
Purpose: a modified episomal (EBNA1/OriP) vector expressing human BCL2L1 (BCL-xL) gene
Depositing lab: Linzhao Cheng. Publication: A Facile Method to Establish Human Induced Pluripotent Stem Cells From Adult Blood Cells Under Feeder-Free and Xeno-Free Culture Conditions: A Clinically Compliant Approach. Chou BK, Gu H, Gao Y, Dowey SN, Wang Y, Shi J, Li Y, Ye Z, Cheng T, Cheng L. Stem Cells Transl Med. 2015 Mar 5. pii: sctm.2014-0214. 10.5966/sctm.2014-0214 PubMed 25742692.
Backbone
  Vector backbone: pCEP4
  Total vector size (bp): 9024
  Vector type: Mammalian Expression
Growth in bacteria
  Bacterial resistance: Ampicillin, 100 μg/mL
  Growth temperature: 37°C
  Growth strain: Top10
  Copy number: Unknown
Gene/Insert
  Gene/Insert name: BCL2L1
  Species: H. sapiens (human)
  Insert size (bp): 702
  Entrez Gene: BCL2L1 (a.k.a. BCL-XL/S, BCL2L, BCLX, Bcl-X, PPP1R52)
  Promoter: SFFV
  Cloning method: Restriction Enzyme; 5′ cloning site AsiSI (unknown if destroyed); 3′ cloning site PmeI (unknown if destroyed)
  Sequencing primers: 5′ 5-AGGCATGGAAAAATACCAAA, or 5-TAACCAATCAGCCTGCTTCT
Terms and licenses: Academic/Nonprofit Terms; Industry Terms: Not Available to Industry
How to cite: MBX was a gift from Linzhao Cheng (Addgene plasmid # 64122 ; http://n2t.net/addgene:64122 ; RRID:Addgene_64122)
