[The description below was written by a language model from this plasmid's Addgene catalogue record and pLannotate feature annotations shown in this document.]
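Description:
MBX is a mammalian expression plasmid built on a modified pCEP4 backbone, designed to persist as a non-integrating episome in human cells through the Epstein-Barr virus oriP/EBNA1 system. EBNA1 protein binds the oriP element, supporting replication of the plasmid and its retention in dividing primate cells. In bacteria it is propagated through a high-copy ColE1/pUC-type origin and selected with ampicillin via the bla gene and its own promoter. No mammalian drug-selection marker is annotated. The feature table marks EBNA1 only as a fragment, and the short hits to EBV gL and BRRF2, TcR, rop and SV40 large T antigen appear to be backbone remnants rather than functional genes. The catalogue gives a total size of 9,024 bp, whereas the sequenced record is 8,367 nt; the record does not explain this difference.

The payload is a single expression cassette in which the spleen focus-forming virus LTR promoter (SFFV), which is strongly active in haematopoietic cells, drives the human BCL2L1 coding sequence of about 700 bp. According to the stated purpose, this encodes the anti-apoptotic BCL-xL isoform. Downstream lies a WPRE, which enhances transcript stability and expression, followed by an SV40 polyadenylation signal that is annotated on the opposite strand. No epitope tag or reporter is annotated. The insert was cloned between AsiSI and PmeI sites.

The associated publication describes generating human induced pluripotent stem cells from adult blood cells under feeder-free, xeno-free conditions. This suggests MBX is used as a transient, integration-free source of BCL-xL in that setting, presumably alongside episomal reprogramming-factor vectors.
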