Features (pLannotate 1.2.2; 15 found; start..end, strand, type, name):
     95..199     +  promoter       AmpR promoter: bla
    200..1060    +  CDS            AmpR: β-lactamase; bla; confers resistance to ampicillin, carbenicillin, and related antibiotics
   1231..1819    +  rep_origin     ori: high-copy-number ColE1/pMB1/pBR322/pUC origin of replication
   1865..1991    -  CDS            TcR (fragment): tetracycline efflux protein; tet; confers resistance to tetracycline
   2002..2409    +  promoter       SFFV promoter: spleen focus-forming virus long terminal repeat (LTR) promoter
   2423..3121    +  CDS            BCL2L1: B2CL1_HUMAN - Also known as BCL2L, BCLX. Experimental evidence at protein level: Swiss-Prot protein existence level 1. Isoform Bcl-X(S) promotes apoptosis. From Homo sapiens (Human).
   3141..3718    +  misc_feature   WPRE: woodchuck hepatitis virus posttranscriptional regulatory element
   3720..3854    -  polyA_signal   SV40 poly(A) signal: SV40 polyadenylation signal
   3877..3960    -  CDS            large T antigen (fragment): large T antigen from SV40 (simian virus 40)
   3963..4003    +  CDS            rop (fragment): Rop protein, which maintains plasmids at low copy number; rop
   4582..6371    -  rep_origin     oriP: Epstein-Barr virus oriP replication origin (Yates et al., 2000)
   6372..6590    -  CDS            gL (fragment): GL_EBVB9 - Experimental evidence at protein level: Swiss-Prot protein existence level 1. The heterodimer glycoprotein H-glycoprotein L is required for the fusion of viral and plasma membranes leading to virus entry into the host cell. Acts as a functional inhibitor of gH and maintains gH in an inhibited form. Upon binding to host integrins, gL dissociates from gH leading to activation of the viral fusion glycoproteins gB and gH. Fusion of EBV with B-lymphocytes requires the additional receptor- binding protein gp42, which forms a complex with gH/gL. The heterodimer gH/gL targets also host EPHA
   6673..7671    -  CDS            EBNA1 (fragment): Epstein-Barr nuclear antigen 1, also known as EBNA-1 crucial for latent viral infection, and for episomal amplification of vectors containing the oriP origin (Okita et al., 2013)
   7979..8323    -  CDS            BRRF2_EBVB9 (fragment): Protein inferred from homology: Swiss-Prot protein existence level 3. From Epstein-Barr virus (strain B95-8) (HHV-4) (Human herpesvirus 4).
   8326..8349    -  promoter       tet promoter (fragment): E. coli promoter for tetracycline efflux protein gene
>Addgene plasmid #64122 | MBX | addgene full sequence | sequence record 154452 | Addgene NGS results
ACGAAAGGGCCTCGTGATACGCCTATTTTTATAGGTTAATGTCATGATAATAATGGTTTCTTAGACGTCA
GGTGGCACTTTTCGGGGAAATGTGCGCGGAACCCCTATTTGTTTATTTTTCTAAATACATTCAAATATGT
ATCCGCTCATGAGACAATAACCCTGATAAATGCTTCAATAATATTGAAAAAGGAAGAGTATGAGTATTCA
ACATTTCCGTGTCGCCCTTATTCCCTTTTTTGCGGCATTTTGCCTTCCTGTTTTTGCTCACCCAGAAACG
CTGGTGAAAGTAAAAGATGCTGAAGATCAGTTGGGTGCACGAGTGGGTTACATCGAACTGGATCTCAACA
GCGGTAAGATCCTTGAGAGTTTTCGCCCCGAAGAACGTTTTCCAATGATGAGCACTTTTAAAGTTCTGCT
ATGTGGCGCGGTATTATCCCGTGTTGACGCCGGGCAAGAGCAACTCGGTCGCCGCATACACTATTCTCAG
AATGACTTGGTTGAGTACTCACCAGTCACAGAAAAGCATCTTACGGATGGCATGACAGTAAGAGAATTAT
GCAGTGCTGCCATAACCATGAGTGATAACACTGCGGCCAACTTACTTCTGACAACGATCGGAGGACCGAA
GGAGCTAACCGCTTTTTTGCACAACATGGGGGATCATGTAACTCGCCTTGATCGTTGGGAACCGGAGCTG
AATGAAGCCATACCAAACGACGAGCGTGACACCACGATGCCTGCAGCAATGGCAACAACGTTGCGCAAAC
TATTAACTGGCGAACTACTTACTCTAGCTTCCCGGCAACAATTAATAGACTGGATGGAGGCGGATAAAGT
TGCAGGACCACTTCTGCGCTCGGCCCTTCCGGCTGGCTGGTTTATTGCTGATAAATCTGGAGCCGGTGAG
CGTGGGTCTCGCGGTATCATTGCAGCACTGGGGCCAGATGGTAAGCCCTCCCGTATCGTAGTTATCTACA
CGACGGGGAGTCAGGCAACTATGGATGAACGAAATAGACAGATCGCTGAGATAGGTGCCTCACTGATTAA
GCATTGGTAACTGTCAGACCAAGTTTACTCATATATACTTTAGATTGATTTAAAACTTCATTTTTAATTT
AAAAGGATCTAGGTGAAGATCCTTTTTGATAATCTCATGACCAAAATCCCTTAACGTGAGTTTTCGTTCC
ACTGAGCGTCAGACCCCGTAGAAAAGATCAAAGGATCTTCTTGAGATCCTTTTTTTCTGCGCGTAATCTG
CTGCTTGCAAACAAAAAAACCACCGCTACCAGCGGTGGTTTGTTTGCCGGATCAAGAGCTACCAACTCTT
TTTCCGAAGGTAACTGGCTTCAGCAGAGCGCAGATACCAAATACTGTCCTTCTAGTGTAGCCGTAGTTAG
GCCACCACTTCAAGAACTCTGTAGCACCGCCTACATACCTCGCTCTGCTAATCCTGTTACCAGTGGCTGC
TGCCAGTGGCGATAAGTCGTGTCTTACCGGGTTGGACTCAAGACGATAGTTACCGGATAAGGCGCAGCGG
TCGGGCTGAACGGGGGGTTCGTGCACACAGCCCAGCTTGGAGCGAACGACCTACACCGAACTGAGATACC
TACAGCGTGAGCTATGAGAAAGCGCCACGCTTCCCGAAGGGAGAAAGGCGGACAGGTATCCGGTAAGCGG
CAGGGTCGGAACAGGAGAGCGCACGAGGGAGCTTCCAGGGGGAAACGCCTGGTATCTTTATAGTCCTGTC
GGGTTTCGCCACCTCTGACTTGAGCGTCGATTTTTGTGATGCTCGTCAGGGGGGCGGAGCCTATGGAAAA
ACGCCAGCAACGCGGCCTTTTTACGGTTCCTGGCCTTTTGCTGGCCTTGAAGCTGTCCCTGATGGTCGTC
ATCTACCTGCCTGGACAGCATGGCCTGCAACGCGGGCATCCCGATGCCGCCGGAAGCGAGAAGAATCATA
ATGGGGAAGGCCATCCAGCCTCGCGTCGCGAGCTAGCTGCAGTAACGCCATTTTGCAAGGCATGGAAAAA
TACCAAACCAAGAATAGAGAAGTTCAGATCAAGGGCGGGTACATGAAAATAGCTAACGTTGGGCCAAACA
GGATATCTGCGGTGAGCAGTTTCGGCCCCGGCCCGGGGCCAAGAACAGATGGTCACCGCAGTTTCGGCCC
CGGCCCGAGGCCAAGAACAGATGGTCCCCAGATATGGCCCAACCCTCAGCAGTTTCTTAAGACCCATCAG
ATGTTTCCAGGCTCCCCCAAGGACCTGAAATGACCCTGCGCCTTATTTGAATTAACCAATCAGCCTGCTT
CTCGCTTCTGTTCGCGCGCTTCTGCTTCCCGAGCTCTATAAAAGAGCTCACAACCCCTCACTCGGCGCGC
CAGTCCTCCGACAGACTGAGTCGCCCGGGTACCGCGATCGCCATGTCTCAGAGCAACCGGGAGCTGGTGG
TTGACTTTCTCTCCTACAAGCTTTCCCAGAAAGGATACAGCTGGAGTCAGTTTAGTGATGTGGAAGAGAA
CAGGACTGAGGCCCCAGAAGGGACTGAATCGGAGATGGAGACCCCCAGTGCCATCAATGGCAACCCATCC
TGGCACCTGGCAGACAGCCCCGCGGTGAATGGAGCCACTGGCCACAGCAGCAGTTTGGATGCCCGGGAGG
TGATCCCCATGGCAGCAGTAAAGCAAGCGCTGAGGGAGGCAGGCGACGAGTTTGAACTGCGGTACCGGCG
GGCATTCAGTGACCTGACATCCCAGCTCCACATCACCCCAGGGACAGCATATCAGAGCTTTGAACAGGTA
GTGAATGAACTCTTCCGGGATGGGGTAAACTGGGGTCGCATTGTGGCCTTTTTCTCCTTCGGCGGGGCAC
TGTGCGTGGAAAGCGTAGACAAGGAGATGCAGGTATTGGTGAGTCGGATCGCAGCTTGGATGGCCACTTA
CCTGAATGACCACCTAGAGCCTTGGATCCAGGAGAACGGCGGCTGGGATACTTTTGTGGAACTCTATGGG
AACAATGCAGCAGCCGAGAGCCGAAAGGGCCAGGAACGCTTCAACCGCTGGTTCCTGACGGGCATGACTG
TGGCCGGCGTGGTTCTGCTGGGCTCACTCTTCAGTCGGAAATGAGTTTAAACGCGTCGACAATCAACCTC
TGGATTACAAAATTTGTGAAAGATTGACTGGTATTCTTAACTATGTTGCTCCTTTTACGCTATGTGGATA
CGCTGCTTTAATGCCTTTGTATCATGCTATTGCTTCCCGTATGGCTTTCATTTTCTCCTCCTTGTATAAA
TCCTGGTTGCTGTCTCTTTATGAGGAGTTGTGGCCCGTTGTCAGGCAACGTGGCGTGGTGTGCACTGTGT
TTGCTGACGCAACCCCCACTGGTTGGGGCATTGCCACCACCTGTCAGCTCCTTTCCGGGACTTTCGCTTT
CCCCCTCCCTATTGCCACGGCGGAACTCATCGCCGCCTGCCTTGCCCGCTGCTGGACAGGGGCTCGGCTG
TTGGGCACTGACAATTCCGTGGTGTTGTCGGGGAAGCTGACGTCCTTTCCATGGCTGCTCGCCTGTGTTG
CCACCTGGATTCTGCGCGGGACGTCCTTCTGCTACGTCCCTTCGGCCCTCAATCCAGCGGACCTTCCTTC
CCGCGGCCTGCTGCCGGCTCTGCGGCCTCTTCCGCGTCTTCGCCTTCGCCCTCAGACGAGTCGGATCTCC
CTTTGGGCGGATCCAGACATGATAAGATACATTGATGAGTTTGGACAAACCACAACTAGAATGCAGTGAA
AAAAATGCTTTATTTGTGAAATTTGTGATGCTATTGCTTTATTTGTAACCATTATAAGCTGCAATAAACA
AGTTAACAACAACAATTGCATTCATTTTATGTTTCAGGTTCAGGGGGAGGTGTGGGAGGTTTTTTAAAGC
AAGTAAAACCTCTACAAATGTGGTATGGCTGATTATGATCCGGCTGCCTCGCGCGTTTCGGTGATGACGG
TGAAAACCTCTGACACATGCAGCTCCCGGAGACGGTCACAGCTTGTCTGTAAGCGGATGCCGGGAGCAGA
CAAGCCCGTCAGGGCGCGTCAGCGGGTGTTGGCGGGTGTCGGGGCGCAGCCATGAGGTCGACTCTACTAG
AGGATCGATCCCCGCCCCGGACGAACTAAACCTGACTACGACATCTCTGCCCCTTCTTCGCGGGGCAGTG
CATGTAATCCCTTCAGTTGGTTGGTACAACTTGCCAACTGGGCCCTGTTCCACATGTGACACGGGGGGGG
ACCAAACACAAAGGGGTTCTCTGACTGTAGTTGACATCCTTATAAATGGATGTGCACATTTGCCAACACT
GAGTGGCTTTCATCCTGGAGCAGACTTTGCAGTCTGTGGACTGCAACACAACATTGCCTTTATGTGTAAC
TCTTGGCTGAAGCTCTTACACCAATGCTGGGGGACATGTACCTCCCAGGGGCCCAGGAAGACTACGGGAG
GCTACACCAACGTCAATCAGAGGGGCCTGTGTAGCTACCGATAAGCGGACCCTCAAGAGGGCATTAGCAA
TAGTGTTTATAAGGCCCCCTTGTTAACCCTAAACGGGTAGCATATGCTTCCCGGGTAGTAGTATATACTA
TCCAGACTAACCCTAATTCAATAGCATATGTTACCCAACGGGAAGCATATGCTATCGAATTAGGGTTAGT
AAAAGGGTCCTAAGGAACAGCGATATCTCCCACCCCATGAGCTGTCACGGTTTTATTTACATGGGGTCAG
GATTCCACGAGGGTAGTGAACCATTTTAGTCACAAGGGCAGTGGCTGAAGATCAAGGAGCGGGCAGTGAA
CTCTCCTGAATCTTCGCCTGCTTCTTCATTCTCCTTCGTTTAGCTAATAGAATAACTGCTGAGTTGTGAA
CAGTAAGGTGTATGTGAGGTGCTCGAAAACAAGGTTTCAGGTGACGCCCCCAGAATAAAATTTGGACGGG
GGGTTCAGTGGTGGCATTGTGCTATGACACCAATATAACCCTCACAAACCCCTTGGGCAATAAATACTAG
TGTAGGAATGAAACATTCTGAATATCTTTAACAATAGAAATCCATGGGGTGGGGACAAGCCGTAAAGACT
GGATGTCCATCTCACACGAATTTATGGCTATGGGCAACACATAATCCTAGTGCAATATGATACTGGGGTT
ATTAAGATGTGTCCCAGGCAGGGACCAAGACAGGTGAACCATGTTGTTACACTCTATTTGTAACAAGGGG
AAAGAGAGTGGACGCCGACAGCAGCGGACTCCACTGGTTGTCTCTAACACCCCCGAAAATTAAACGGGGC
TCCACGCCAATGGGGCCCATAAACAAAGACAAGTGGCCACTCTTTTTTTTGAAATTGTGGAGTGGGGGCA
CGCGTCAGCCCCCACACGCCGCCCTGCGGTTTTGGACTGTAAAATAAGGGTGTAATAACTTGGCTGATTG
TAACCCCGCTAACCACTGCGGTCAAACCACTTGCCCACAAAACCACTAATGGCACCCCGGGGAATACCTG
CATAAGTAGGTGGGCGGGCCAAGATAGGGGCGCGATTGCTGCGATCTGGAGGACAAATTACACACACTTG
CGCCTGAGCGCCAAGCACAGGGTTGTTGGTCCTCATATTCACGAGGTCGCTGAGAGCACGGTGGGCTAAT
GTTGCCATGGGTAGCATATACTACCCAAATATCTGGATAGCATATGCTATCCTAATCTATATCTGGGTAG
CATAGGCTATCCTAATCTATATCTGGGTAGCATATGCTATCCTAATCTATATCTGGGTAGTATATGCTAT
CCTAATTTATATCTGGGTAGCATAGGCTATCCTAATCTATATCTGGGTAGCATATGCTATCCTAATCTAT
ATCTGGGTAGTATATGCTATCCTAATCTGTATCCGGGTAGCATATGCTATCCTAATAGAGATTAGGGTAG
TATATGCTATCCTAATTTATATCTGGGTAGCATATACTACCCAAATATCTGGATAGCATATGCTATCCTA
ATCTATATCTGGGTAGCATATGCTATCCTAATCTATATCTGGGTAGCATAGGCTATCCTAATCTATATCT
GGGTAGCATATGCTATCCTAATCTATATCTGGGTAGTATATGCTATCCTAATTTATATCTGGGTAGCATA
GGCTATCCTAATCTATATCTGGGTAGCATATGCTATCCTAATCTATATCTGGGTAGTATATGCTATCCTA
ATCTGTATCCGGGTAGCATATGCTATCCTCATGCATATACAGTCAGCATATGATACCCAGTAGTAGAGTG
GGAGTGCTATCCTTTGCATATGCCGCCACCTCCCAAGGGGGCGTGAATTTTCGCTGCTTGTCCTTTTCCT
GCTGGTTGCTCCCATTCTTAGGTGAATTTAAGGAGGCCAGGCTAAAGCCGTCGCATGTCTGATTGCTCAC
CAGGTAAATGTCGCTAATGTTTTCCAACGCGAGAAGGTGTTGAGCGCGGAGCTGAGTGACGTGACAACAT
GGGTATGCCCAATTGCCCCATGTTGGGAGGACGAAAATGGTGACAAGACAGATGGCCAGAAATACACCAA
CAGCACGCATGATGTCTACTGGGGATTTATTCTTTAGTGCGGGGGAATACACGGCTTTTAATACGATTGA
GGGCGTCTCCTAACAAGTTACATCACTCCTGCCCTTCCTCACCCTCATCTCCATCACCTCCTTCATCTCC
GTCATCTCCGTCATCACCCTCCGCGGCAGCCCCTTCCACCATAGGTGGAAACCAGGGAGGCAAATCTACT
CCATCGTCAAAGCTGCACACAGTCACCCTGATATTGCAGGTAGGAGCGGGCTTTGTCATAACAAGGTCCT
TAATCGCATCCTTCAAAACCTCAGCAAATATATGAGTTTGTAAAAAGACCATGAAATAACAGACAATGGA
CTCCCTTAGCGGGCCAGGTTGTGGGCCGGGTCCAGGGGCCATTCCAAAGGGGAGACGACTCAATGGTGTA
AGACGACATTGTGGAATAGCAAGGGCAGTTCCTCGCCTTAGGTTGTAAAGGGAGGTCTTACTACCTCCAT
ATACGAACACACCGGCGACCCAAGTTCCTTCGTCGGTAGTCCTTTCTACGTGACTCCTAGCCAGGAGAGC
TCTTAAACCTTCTGCAATGTTCTCAAATTTCGGGTTGGAACCTCCTTGACCACGATGCTTTCCAAACCAC
CCTCCTTTTTTGCGCCTGCCTCCATCACCCTGACCCCGGGGTCCAGTGCTTGGGCCTTCTCCTGGGTCAT
CTGCGGGGCCCTGCTCTATCGCTCCCGGGGGCACGTCAGGCTCACCATCTGGGCCACCTTCTTGGTGGTA
TTCAAAATAATCGGCTTCCCCTACAGGGTGGAAAAATGGCCTTCTACCTGGAGGGGGCCTGCGCGGTGGA
GACCCGGATGATGATGACTGACTACTGGGACTCCTGGGCCTCTTTTCTCCACGTCCACGACCTCTCCCCC
TGGCTCTTTCACGACTTCCCCCCCTGGCTCTTTCACGTCCTCTACCCCGGCGGCCTCCACTACCTCCTCG
ACCCCGGCCTCCACTACCTCCTCGACCCCGGCCTCCACTGCCTCCTCGACCCCGGCCTCCACCTCCTGCT
CCTGCCCCTCCTGCTCCTGCCCCTCCCGCTCCTGCTCCTGCTCCTGTTCCACCGTGGGTCCCTTTGCAGC
CAATGCAACTTGGACGTTTTTGGGGTCTCCGGACACCATCTCTATGTCTTGGCCCTGATCCTGAGCCGCC
CGGGGCTCCTGGTCTTCCGCCTCCTCGTCCTCGTCCTCTTCCCCGTCCTCGTCCATGGTTATCACCCCCT
CTTCTTTGAGGTCCACTGCCGCCGGAGCCTTCTGGTCCAGATGTGTCTCCCTTCTCTCCTAGGCCATTTC
CAGGTCCTGTACCTGGCCCCTCGTCAGACATGATTCACACTAAAAGAGATCAATAGACATCTTTATTAGA
CGACGCTCAGTGAATACAGGGAGTGCAGACTCCTGCCCCCTCCAACAGCCCCCCCACCCTCATCCCCTTC
ATGGTCGCTGTCAGACAGATCCAGGTCTGAAAATTCCCCATCCTCCGAACCATCCTCGTCCTCATCACCA
ATTACTCGCAGCCCGGAAAACTCCCGCTGAACATCCTCAAGATTTGCGTCCTGAGCCTCAAGCCAGGCCT
CAAATTCCTCGTCCCCCTTTTTGCTGGACGGTAGGGATGGGGATTCTCGGGACCCCTCCTCTTCCTCTTC
AAGGTCACCAGACAGAGATGCTACTGGGGCAACGGAAGAAAAGCTGGGTGCGGCCTGTGAGGATCAGCTT
ATCGATGATAAGCTGTCAAACATGAGAATTCTTGAAG
