>Addgene plasmid #64122 | MBX | depositor partial sequence | sequence record 107523 | BCL-XL
ATGTCTCAGAGCAACCGGGAGCTGGTGGTTGACTTTCTCTCCTACAAGCTTTCCCAGAAAGGATACAGCT
GGAGTCAGTTTAGTGATGTGGAAGAGAACAGGACTGAGGCCCCAGAAGGGACTGAATCGGAGATGGAGAC
CCCCAGTGCCATCAATGGCAACCCATCCTGGCACCTGGCAGACAGCCCCGCGGTGAATGGAGCCACTGGC
CACAGCAGCAGTTTGGATGCCCGGGAGGTGATCCCCATGGCAGCAGTAAAGCAAGCGCTGAGGGAGGCAG
GCGACGAGTTTGAACTGCGGTACCGGCGGGCATTCAGTGACCTGACATCCCAGCTCCACATCACCCCAGG
GACAGCATATCAGAGCTTTGAACAGGTAGTGAATGAACTCTTCCGGGATGGGGTAAACTGGGGTCGCATT
GTGGCCTTTTTCTCCTTCGGCGGGGCACTGTGCGTGGAAAGCGTAGACAAGGAGATGCAGGTATTGGTGA
GTCGGATCGCAGCTTGGATGGCCACTTACCTGAATGACCACCTAGAGCCTTGGATCCAGGAGAACGGCGG
CTGGGATACTTTTGTGGAACTCTATGGGAACAATGCAGCAGCCGAGAGCCGAAAGGGCCAGGAACGCTTC
AACCGCTGGTTCCTGACGGGCATGACTGTGGCCGGCGTGGTTCTGCTGGGCTCACTCTTCAGTCGGAAAT
GA
