>Addgene plasmid #64122 | MBX | addgene partial sequence | sequence record 121406 | SFFV-2F 5'-AGGCATGGAAAAATACCAAA-3'
GATCAGGGCGGGTACATGAAAATAGCTAACGTTGGGCCAAACAGGATATCTGCGGTGAGCAGTTTCGGCC
CCGGCCCGGGGCCAAGAACAGATGGTCACCGCAGTTTCGGCCCCGGCCCGAGGCCAAGAACAGATGGTCC
CCAGATATGGCCCAACCCTCAGCAGTTTCTTAAGACCCATCAGATGTTTCCAGGCTCCCCCAAGGACCTG
AAATGACCCTGCGCCTTATTTGAATTAACCAATCAGCCTGCTTCTCGCTTCTGTTCGCGCGCTTCTGCTT
CCCGAGCTCTATAAAAGAGCTCACAACCCCTCACTCGGCGCGCCAGTCCTCCGACAGACTGAGTCGCCCG
GGTACCGCGATCGCCATGTCTCAGAGCAACCGGGAGCTGGTGGTTGACTTTCTCTCCTACAAGCTTTCCC
AGAAAGGATACAGCTGGAGTCAGTTTAGTGATGTGGAAGAGAACAGGACTGAGGCCCCAGAAGGGACTGA
ATCGGAGATGGAGACCCCCAGTGCCATCAATGGCAACCCATCCTGGCACCTGGCAGACAGCCCCGCGGTG
AATGGAGCCACTGGCCACAGCAGCAGTTTGGATGCCCGGGAGGTGATCCCCATGGCAGCAGTAAAGCAAG
CGCTGAGGGAGGCAGGCGACGAGTTTGAACTGCGGTACCGGCGGGCATTCAGTGACCTGACATCCCAGCT
CCACATCACCCCAGGGACAGCATATCAGAGCTTTGAACAGGTAGTGAATGAACTCTTCCGGGATGGGGTA
AACTGGGGTCGCATTGTGGCCTTTTTCTCCTTCGGCGGGGCACTGTGCGTGGAAAGCGTAGACAAGGAGA
TGCAG
