>Addgene plasmid #64122 | MBX | addgene partial sequence | sequence record 121407 | SFFV-3F 5'-TAACCAATCAGCCTGCTTCT-3'
GAGCTCTATAAAGAGCTCACAACCCCTCACTCGGCGCGCCAGTCCTCCGACAGACTGAGTCGCCCGGGTA
CCGCGATCGCCATGTCTCAGAGCAACCGGGAGCTGGTGGTTGACTTTCTCTCCTACAAGCTTTCCCAGAA
AGGATACAGCTGGAGTCAGTTTAGTGATGTGGAAGAGAACAGGACTGAGGCCCCAGAAGGGACTGAATCG
GAGATGGAGACCCCCAGTGCCATCAATGGCAACCCATCCTGGCACCTGGCAGACAGCCCCGCGGTGAATG
GAGCCACTGGCCACAGCAGCAGTTTGGATGCCCGGGAGGTGATCCCCATGGCAGCAGTAAAGCAAGCGCT
GAGGGAGGCAGGCGACGAGTTTGAACTGCGGTACCGGCGGGCATTCAGTGACCTGACATCCCAGCTCCAC
ATCACCCCAGGGACAGCATATCAGAGCTTTGAACAGGTAGTGAATGAACTCTTCCGGGATGGGGTAAACT
GGGGTCGCATTGTGGCCTTTTTCTCCTTCGGCGGGGCACTGTGCGTGGAAAGCGTAGACAAGGAGATGCA
GGTATTGGTGAGTCGGATCGCAGCTTGGATGGCCACTTACCTGAATGACCACCTAGAGCCTTGGATCCAG
GAGAACGGCGGCTGGGATACTTTTGTG
